>Addgene plasmid #155317 | gNS2B47NS3 S135A | addgene full sequence | sequence record 311234 | Addgene NGS Result
AGCGCGAATTGATCTGGTTTGACAGCTTATCATCGACTGCACGGTGCACCAATGCTTCTGGCGTCAGGCA
GCCATCGGAAGCTGTGGTATGGCTGTGCAGGTCGTAAATCACTGCATAATTCGTGTCGCTCAAGGCGCAC
TCCCGTTCTGGATAATGTTTTTTGCGCCGACATCATAACGGTTCTGGCAAATATTCTGAAATGAGCTGTT
GACAATTAATCATCCGGTCCGTATAATCTGTGGAATTGTGAGCGGATAACAATTTCACACAGGAAACAGA
CCATGTCGTACTACCATCACCATCACCATCACGATTACGATATCCCAACGACCGAAAACCTGTATTTTCA
GGGCGCCATGGGATCCGCAGACCTGTCACTAGAGAAGGCCGCCAATGTGCAGTGGGATGAGATGGCAGAC
ATAACAGGCTCAAGCCCAATCATAGAAGTGAAGCAGGATGAAGATGGCTCTTTCTCCATACGGGACATCG
AGGAAACCAATATGATAGGAGGAGGAGGATCAGGAGGAGGAGGATCAGGAGCTCTGTGGGACGTCCCCTC
ACCCGCTGCCACTCAGAAAGCCACACTGTCTGAAGGAGTGTATAGGATCATGCAAAGAGGGTTGTTTGGG
AAAACTCAGGTTGGAGTAGGGATACACATGGAAGGTGTATTCCACACAATGTGGCACGTGACAAGAGGAT
CAGTGATCTGCCATGAGACAGGGAGATTAGAGCCATCTTGGGCTGACGTCAGGAATGACATGATATCATA
CGGTGGGGGATGGAGGCTCGGAGACAAATGGGACAAAGAAGAAGATGTTCAGGTCCTAGCCATAGAACCA
GGAAAAAATCCTAAACATGTCCAAACGAAACCAGGCCTTTTCAAGACCCTAACTGGAGAAATTGGAGCAG
TAACTCTGGATTTCAAACCCGGAACGGCGGGCTCTCCTATCATTAACAAGAAAGGGAAAGTTATTGGACT
CTATGGAAATGGAGTAGTTACCAAATCAGGTGATTACGTCAGTGCCATAACGCAAGCTGAAAGAATTGGT
GAGCCAGATTATGAAGTGGATGAGGACATTTTTCGAAAGAAAAGATTAACCATAATGGACTTACACCCCG
GAGCTGGAAAGACAAAAAGAATTCTCCCATCAATAGTCAGAGAAGCTTTAAAAAGGAGGCTGCGAACTTT
GATTTTGGCTCCTACGAGAGTGGTGGCAGCCGAGATGGAAGAGGCCCTACGCGGACTGCCAATCCGTTAT
CAGACCCCAGCTGTGAAATCAGATCACACAGGAAGAGAGATTGTGGACCTCATGTGTCATGCAACCTTCA
CAACGAGACTTTTGTCATCAACCAGGGTTCCAAATTATAACCTCATAGTGATGGATGAAGCACATTTCAC
TGACCCTTGTAGTGTCGCGGCTAGAGGATACATTTCAACCAGGGTGGAAATGGGAGAGGCAGCAGCCATC
TTCATGACTGCAACCCCTCCTGGATCGATAGATCCCTTCCCCCAGAGCAACAGCCCGATAGAAGACATCG
AAAGGGAAATCCCAGAAAGGTCATGGAACACAGGGTTCGACTGGATAACAGACTACCAAGGGAAAACTGT
GTGGTTTGTTCCCAGCATAAAAGCTGGAAATGACATTGCAAATTGTTTGCGAAAGTCGGGAAAGAGAGTG
ATCCAGTTGAGCAGGAAAACCTTTGACACAGAGTATCCAAAAACGAAACTCACGGACTGGGATTTTGTGG
TAACCACAGACATATCTGAAATGGGGGCCAATTTCAGAGCTGGGAGAGTGATAGACCCCAGGAGATGCCT
CAAGCCAGTTATCCTAACAGATGGGCCAGAGAGAGTTATTCTAGCAGGTCCAATCCCAGTAACTCCAGCA
AGTGCCGCTCAGAGAAGAGGGCGAATAGGTAGGAATCCAGCACAAGAAGATGACCAATACGTTTTCTCCG
GAGACCCACTAAAGAATGATGAAGATCATGCCCACTGGACAGAAGCGAAGATGTTGCTTGACAATATCTA
CACCCCTGAAGGGATAATTCCAACATTGTTTGGTCCGGAAAGGGAAAAAACCCAAGCCATTGATGGAGAG
TTTCGCCTCAGAGGGGAACAAAGGAAGACTTTTGTGGAATTAATGAGGAGAGGAGACCTTCCGGTGTGGC
TGAGCTACAAGGTAGCTTCTGCCGGTATCTCTTACAAAGACCGAGAATGGTGCTTCACAGGGGAAAGGAA
CAACCAAATTTTAGAAGAAAACATGGAGGTTGAAATCTGGACTAGAGAGGGAGAAAAGAAAAAACTAAGG
CCAAAATGGTTAGATGCACGTGTGTACGCTGACCCCATGGCTTTGAAGGATTTCAAGGAGTTTGCCAGTG
GAAGAAAGTAAGTCGACGAGCTCACTAGTCGCGGCCGCTTTCGAATCTAGAGCCTGCAGTCTCGAGGCAT
GCGGTACCAAGCTTGGCTGTTTTGGCGGATGAGAGAAGATTTTCAGCCTGATACAGATTAAATCAGAACG
CAGAAGCGGTCTGATAAAACAGAATTTGCCTGGCGGCAGTAGCGCGGTGGTCCCACCTGACCCCATGCCG
AACTCAGAAGTGAAACGCCGTAGCGCCGATGGTAGTGTGGGGTCTCCCCATGCGAGAGTAGGGAACTGCC
AGGCATCAAATAAAACGAAAGGCTCAGTCGAAAGACTGGGCCTTTCGTTTTATCTGTTGTTTGTCGGTGA
ACGCTCTCCTGAGTAGGACAAATCCGCCGGGAGCGGATTTGAACGTTGCGAAGCAACGGCCCGGAGGGTG
GCGGGCAGGACGCCCGCCATAAACTGCCAGGCATCAAATTAAGCAGAAGGCCATCCTGACGGATGGCCTT
TTTGCGTTTCTACAAACTCTTTTGTTTATTTTTCTAAATACATTCAAATATGTATCCGCTCATGAGACAA
TAACCCTGATAAATGCTTCAATAATATTGAAAAAGGAAGAGTATGAGTATTCAACATTTCCGTGTCGCCC
TTATTCCCTTTTTTGCGGCATTTTGCCTTCCTGTTTTTGCTCACCCAGAAACGCTGGTGAAAGTAAAAGA
TGCTGAAGATCAGTTGGGTGCACGAGTGGGTTACATCGAACTGGATCTCAACAGCGGTAAGATCCTTGAG
AGTTTTCGCCCCGAAGAACGTTTTCCAATGATGAGCACTTTTAAAGTTCTGCTATGTGGCGCGGTATTAT
CCCGTGTTGACGCCGGGCAAGAGCAACTCGGTCGCCGCATACACTATTCTCAGAATGACTTGGTTGAGTA
CTCACCAGTCACAGAAAAGCATCTTACGGATGGCATGACAGTAAGAGAATTATGCAGTGCTGCCATAACC
ATGAGTGATAACACTGCGGCCAACTTACTTCTGACAACGATCGGAGGACCGAAGGAGCTAACCGCTTTTT
TGCACAACATGGGGGATCATGTAACTCGCCTTGATCGTTGGGAACCGGAGCTGAATGAAGCCATACCAAA
CGACGAGCGTGACACCACGATGCCTGTAGCAATGGCAACAACGTTGCGCAAACTATTAACTGGCGAACTA
CTTACTCTAGCTTCCCGGCAACAATTAATAGACTGGATGGAGGCGGATAAAGTTGCAGGACCACTTCTGC
GCTCGGCCCTTCCGGCTGGCTGGTTTATTGCTGATAAATCTGGAGCCGGTGAGCGTGGGTCTCGCGGTAT
CATTGCAGCACTGGGGCCAGATGGTAAGCCCTCCCGTATCGTAGTTATCTACACGACGGGGAGTCAGGCA
ACTATGGATGAACGAAATAGACAGATCGCTGAGATAGGTGCCTCACTGATTAAGCATTGGTAACTGTCAG
ACCAAGTTTACTCATATATACTTTAGATTGATTTAAAACTTCATTTTTAATTTAAAAGGATCTAGGTGAA
GATCCTTTTTGATAATCTCATGACCAAAATCCCTTAACGTGAGTTTTCGTTCCACTGAGCGTCAGACCCC
GTAGAAAAGATCAAAGGATCTTCTTGAGATCCTTTTTTTCTGCGCGTAATCTGCTGCTTGCAAACAAAAA
AACCACCGCTACCAGCGGTGGTTTGTTTGCCGGATCAAGAGCTACCAACTCTTTTTCCGAAGGTAACTGG
CTTCAGCAGAGCGCAGATACCAAATACTGTCCTTCTAGTGTAGCCGTAGTTAGGCCACCACTTCAAGAAC
TCTGTAGCACCGCCTACATACCTCGCTCTGCTAATCCTGTTACCAGTGGCTGCTGCCAGTGGCGATAAGT
CGTGTCTTACCGGGTTGGACTCAAGACGATAGTTACCGGATAAGGCGCAGCGGTCGGGCTGAACGGGGGG
TTCGTGCACACAGCCCAGCTTGGAGCGAACGACCTACACCGAACTGAGATACCTACAGCGTGAGCTATGA
GAAAGCGCCACGCTTCCCGAAGGGAGAAAGGCGGACAGGTATCCGGTAAGCGGCAGGGTCGGAACAGGAG
AGCGCACGAGGGAGCTTCCAGGGGGAAACGCCTGGTATCTTTATAGTCCTGTCGGGTTTCGCCACCTCTG
ACTTGAGCGTCGATTTTTGTGATGCTCGTCAGGGGGGCGGAGCCTATGGAAAAACGCCAGCAACGCGGCC
TTTTTACGGTTCCTGGCCTTTTGCTGGCCTTTTGCTCACATGTTCTTTCCTGCGTTATCCCCTGATTCTG
TGGATAACCGTATTACCGCCTTTGAGTGAGCTGATACCGCTCGCCGCAGCCGAACGACCGAGCGCAGCGA
GTCAGTGAGCGAGGAAGCGGAAGAGCGCCTGATGCGGTATTTTCTCCTTACGCATCTGTGCGGTATTTCA
CACCGCATAATTTTGTTAAAATTCGCGTTAAATTTTTGTTAAATCAGCTCATTTTTTAACCAATAGGCCG
AAATCGGCAAAATCCCTTATAAATCAAAAGAATAGACCGAGATAGGGT
[37 nt withheld, positions 4949-4985]
AAAGAACGTGGACTCCAACGTCAAAGG
[49 nt withheld, positions 5013-5061]
T
[91 nt withheld, positions 5063-5153]
G
[124 nt withheld, positions 5155-5278]
CCCATTCGCCATTCAGGCTGCTATGGTGCACTCTCAGTACAATCTGCTCTGATGCCGCATAGTTAAGCCA
GTACCAGTCACGTAGCGATATCGCTACGTGACTGGTACACTCCGCTATCGCTACGTGACTGGGTCATGGC
TGCGCCCCGACACCCGCCAACACCCGCTGACGCGCCCTGACGGGCTTGTCTGCTCCCGGCATCCGCTTAC
AGACAAGCTGTGACCGTCTCCGGGAGCTGCATGTGTCAGAGGTTTTCACCGTCATCACCGAAACGCGCGA
GGCAGCAGATCAATTCGCGCGCGAAGGCGAAGCGGCATGCATTTACGTTGACACCATCGAATGGTGCAAA
ACCTTTCGCGGTATGGCATGATAGCGCCCGGAAGAGAGTCAATTCAGGGTGGTGAATGTGAAACCAGTAA
CGTTATACGATGTCGCAGAGTATGCCGGTGTCTCTTATCAGACCGTTTCCCGCGTGGTGAACCAGGCCAG
CCACGTTTCTGCGAAAACGCGGGAAAAAGTGGAAGCGGCGATGGCGGAGCTGAATTACATTCCCAACCGC
GTGGCACAACAACTGGCGGGCAAACAGTCGTTGCTGATTGGCGTTGCCACCTCCAGTCTGGCCCTGCACG
CGCCGTCGCAAATTGTCGCGGCGATTAAATCTCGCGCCGATCAACTGGGTGCCAGCGTGGTGGTGTCGAT
GGTAGAACGAAGCGGCGTCGAAGCCTGTAAAGCGGCGGTGCACAATCTTCTCGCGCAACGCGTCAGTGGG
CTGATCATTAACTATCCGCTGGATGACCAGGATGCCATTGCTGTGGAAGCTGCCTGCACTAATGTTCCGG
CGTTATTTCTTGATGTCTCTGACCAGACACCCATCAACAGTATTATTTTCTCCCATGAAGACGGTACGCG
ACTGGGCGTGGAGCATCTGGTCGCATTGGGTCACCAGCAAATCGCGCTGTTAGCGGGCCCATTAAGTTCT
GTCTCGGCGCGTCTGCGTCTGGCTGGCTGGCATAAATATCTCACTCGCAATCAAATTCAGCCGATAGCGG
AACGGGAAGGCGACTGGAGTGCCATGTCCGGTTTTCAACAAACCATGCAAATGCTGAATGAGGGCATCGT
TCCCACTGCGATGCTGGTTGCCAACGATCAGATGGCGCTGGGCGCAATGCGCGCCATTACCGAGTCCGGG
CTGCGCGTTGGTGCGGATATCTCGGTAGTGGGATACGACGATACCGAAGACAGCTCATGTTATATCCCGC
CGTTAACCACCATCAAACAGGATTTTCGCCTGCTGGGGCAAACCAGCGTGGACCGCTTGCTGCAACTCTC
TCAGGGCCAGGCGGTGAAGGGCAATCAGCTGTTGCCCGTCTCACTGGTGAAAAGAAAAACCACCCTGGCA
CCCAATACGCAAACCGCCTCTCCCCGCGCGTTGGCCGATTCATTAATGCAGCTGGCACGACAGGTTTCCC
GACTGGAAAGCGGGCAGTGAGCGCAACGCAATTAATGTAAGTT
Features (pLannotate 1.2.2; 22 found; start..end, strand, type, name):
     19..36      +  promoter       tet promoter (fragment): E. coli promoter for tetracycline efflux protein gene
     32..133     -  CDS            yciV (fragment): RNAAM_ECOLI - Also known as trpH From Escherichia coli (strain K12).
    208..224     +  promoter       EM7 promoter (fragment): synthetic bacterial promoter&nbsp
    246..262     +  protein_bind   lac operator: The lac repressor binds to the lac operator to inhibit transcription in E. coli. This inhibition can be relieved by adding lactose or isopropyl-β-D-thiogalactopyranoside (IPTG). lac repressor encoded by lacI
    293..312     +  CDS            8xHis (fragment): 8xHis affinity tag
    334..354     +  CDS            TEV site: tobacco etch virus (TEV) protease recognition and cleavage site
    535..2388    +  CDS            POLG_DEN2T (fragment): Experimental evidence at protein level: Swiss-Prot protein existence level 1. [Serine protease NS3]: Displays three enzymatic activities: serine protease, NTPase and RNA helicase. NS3 serine protease, in association with NS2B, performs its autocleavage and cleaves the polyprotein at dibasic sites in the cytoplasm: C-prM, NS2A-NS2B, NS2B- NS3, NS3-NS4A, NS4A-2K and NS4B-NS5. NS3 RNA helicase binds RNA and unwinds dsRNA in the 3' to 5' direction. From Dengue virus type 2 (strain Tonga/EKB194/1974) (DENV-2).
   2548..2663    +  ncRNA          5S rRNA: Accession: RF00001 - 5S ribosomal RNA
   2667..2753    +  terminator     rrnB T1 terminator: Escherichia coli rrnB; transcription terminator T1 from the E. coli rrnB gene
   2845..2872    +  terminator     rrnB T2 terminator: transcription terminator T2 from the E. coli rrnB gene
   2891..2982    +  promoter       AmpR promoter: bla
   2983..3843    +  CDS            AmpR: β-lactamase; bla; confers resistance to ampicillin, carbenicillin, and related antibiotics
   4014..4602    +  rep_origin     ori: high-copy-number ColE1/pMB1/pBR322/pUC origin of replication
   4788..4839    -  misc_feature   bom (fragment): basis of mobility region from pBR322
   4850..5278    -  rep_origin     f1 ori (sequence partly withheld): f1 bacteriophage origin of replication; arrow indicates direction of (+) strand synthesis
   5283..5299    -  CDS            lacZα (fragment): LacZα fragment of β-galactosidase; lacZ fragment
   5300..5351    -  misc_feature   bom (fragment): basis of mobility region from pBR322
   5352..5368    +  misc_feature   bom (fragment): basis of mobility region from pBR322
   5384..5422    -  misc_feature   bom (fragment): basis of mobility region from pBR322
   5524..5564    -  CDS            rop (fragment): Rop protein, which maintains plasmids at low copy number; rop
   5608..5685    +  promoter       lacIq promoter: lacI (mutant); In the lacIq allele, a single base change in the promoter boosts expression of the lacI gene about 10-fold.
   5686..6768    +  CDS            lacI: lac repressor; lacI; The lac repressor binds to the lac operator to inhibit transcription in E. coli. This inhibition can be relieved by adding lactose or isopropyl-β-D-thiogalactopyranoside (IPTG).
