[The description below was written by a language model from this plasmid's Addgene catalogue record and pLannotate feature annotations shown in this document.]
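Description:
gNS2B47NS3 S135A is a bacterial expression plasmid built on the pProExHTb backbone for producing a dengue virus serotype 4 NS2B-NS3 fusion protein in E. coli. It replicates from a high-copy ColE1/pUC-type origin, carries the β-lactamase gene for ampicillin selection, and also contains an f1 phage origin. A lacI gene driven by the lacIq promoter supplies lac repressor, which acts on a lac operator annotated just upstream of the coding region, so expression is IPTG-inducible. The catalogue lists the promoter as "M13", which more likely reflects a sequencing primer site. The feature table annotates only short promoter fragments in this region, so the actual promoter driving the insert is not clearly identified in the record. Transcription ends at the rrnB T1 and T2 terminators downstream of the insert.

The open reading frame begins with a backbone-encoded N-terminal His tag followed by a TEV protease cleavage site, allowing affinity purification and subsequent tag removal. The insert joins a 47-residue segment of the NS2B cofactor to full-length NS3 through a flexible glycine-serine linker. NS3 combines an N-terminal serine protease domain, which needs NS2B for activity, with an NTPase/RNA helicase domain. The automated annotation matched the NS3 region to a DENV2 polyprotein entry by homology and covers only part of the insert, but the catalogue specifies DENV4. According to the record, the S135A substitution is the only mutation. Serine 135 is the catalytic serine of the flaviviral NS3 protease, so the change is expected to inactivate proteolysis and prevent self-cleavage. The associated work concerns crystal structures of full-length DENV4 NS2B-NS3, consistent with use in recombinant protein production for structural and biochemical studies.
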