Addgene plasmid #155317: gNS2B47NS3 S135A
Purpose: DENV4 47 peptides from NS2B cofactor linked to NS3 full length by GGGGSGGGG linker S135A mutant
Depositing lab: Dahai Luo. Depositing organization: Nanyang Technological University (NTU). Publication: Crystal structures of full length DENV4 NS2B-NS3 reveal the dynamic interaction between NS2B and NS3. Phoo WW, El Sahili A, Zhang Z, Chen MW, Liew CW, Lescar J, Vasudevan SG, Luo D. Antiviral Res. 2020 Oct;182:104900. doi: 10.1016/j.antiviral.2020.104900. Epub 2020 Aug 5. PubMed 32763315.
Backbone
  Vector backbone: pProExHTb
  Backbone manufacturer: Invitrogen
  Backbone size w/o insert (bp): 4779
  Total vector size (bp): 6806
  Modifications to backbone: NA
  Vector type: Bacterial Expression
Growth in bacteria
  Bacterial resistance: Ampicillin, 100 μg/mL
  Growth temperature: 37°C
  Growth strain: DH5alpha
  Copy number: High Copy
Gene/Insert
  Gene/Insert name: DENV4 NS3 full length protein linked with 47 peptides from NS2B cofactor (alt name: NS2B47NS3)
  Species: Dengue virus 4
  Mutation: S135A
  GenBank ID: JF262783 G11337
  Promoter: M13
  Tag / fusion protein: His tag (N terminal on backbone)
  Cloning method: Unknown
  Sequencing primers: 5′ AGCGGATAACAATTTCACACAGG; 3′ GATTTAATCTGTATCAGG
Resource information
  A portion of this plasmid was derived from a plasmid made by: Prof. Subhash Vasudevan Lab, DUKE-NUS medical school, Singapore
Terms and licenses: Academic/Nonprofit Terms; Industry Terms: Not Available to Industry
Depositor comments: original plasmid received from SV lab.
How to cite: gNS2B47NS3 S135A was a gift from Dahai Luo (Addgene plasmid # 155317 ; http://n2t.net/addgene:155317 ; RRID:Addgene_155317)
