>Addgene plasmid #155317 | gNS2B47NS3 S135A | depositor partial sequence | sequence record 306862 | NS2B47 NS3 coding region
ATGTCGTACTACCATCACCATCACCATCACGATTACGATATCCCAACGACCGAAAACCTGTATTTTCAGG
GCGCCATGGGATCCGCAGACCTGTCACTAGAGAAGGCCGCCAATGTGCAGTGGGATGAGATGGCAGACAT
AACAGGCTCAAGCCCAATCATAGAAGTGAAGCAGGATGAAGATGGCTCTTTCTCCATACGGGACATCGAG
GAAACCAATATGATAGGAGGAGGAGGATCAGGAGGAGGAGGATCAGGAGCTCTGTGGGACGTCCCCTCAC
CCGCTGCCACTCAGAAAGCCACACTGTCTGAAGGAGTGTATAGGATCATGCAAAGAGGGTTGTTTGGGAA
AACTCAGGTTGGAGTAGGGATACACATGGAAGGTGTATTCCACACAATGTGGCACGTGACAAGAGGATCA
GTGATCTGCCATGAGACAGGGAGATTAGAGCCATCTTGGGCTGACGTCAGGAATGACATGATATCATACG
GTGGGGGATGGAGGCTCGGAGACAAATGGGACAAAGAAGAAGATGTTCAGGTCCTAGCCATAGAACCAGG
AAAAAATCCTAAACATGTCCAAACGAAACCAGGCCTTTTCAAGACCCTAACTGGAGAAATTGGAGCAGTA
ACTCTGGATTTCAAACCCGGAACGGCGGGCTCTCCTATCATTAACAAGAAAGGGAAAGTTATTGGACTCT
ATGGAAATGGAGTAGTTACCAAATCAGGTGATTACGTCAGTGCCATAACGCAAGCTGAAAGAATTGGTGA
GCCAGATTATGAAGTGGATGAGGACATTTTTCGAAAGAAAAGATTAACCATAATGGACTTACACCCCGGA
GCTGGAAAGACAAAAAGAATTCTCCCATCAATAGTCAGAGAAGCTTTAAAAAGGAGGCTGCGAACTTTGA
TTTTGGCTCCTACGAGAGTGGTGGCAGCCGAGATGGAAGAGGCCCTACGCGGACTGCCAATCCGTTATCA
GACCCCAGCTGTGAAATCAGATCACACAGGAAGAGAGATTGTGGACCTCATGTGTCATGCAACCTTCACA
ACGAGACTTTTGTCATCAACCAGGGTTCCAAATTATAACCTCATAGTGATGGATGAAGCACATTTCACTG
ACCCTTGTAGTGTCGCGGCTAGAGGATACATTTCAACCAGGGTGGAAATGGGAGAGGCAGCAGCCATCTT
CATGACTGCAACCCCTCCTGGATCGATAGATCCCTTCCCCCAGAGCAACAGCCCGATAGAAGACATCGAA
AGGGAAATCCCAGAAAGGTCATGGAACACAGGGTTCGACTGGATAACAGACTACCAAGGGAAAACTGTGT
GGTTTGTTCCCAGCATAAAAGCTGGAAATGACATTGCAAATTGTTTGCGAAAGTCGGGAAAGAGAGTGAT
CCAGTTGAGCAGGAAAACCTTTGACACAGAGTATCCAAAAACGAAACTCACGGACTGGGATTTTGTGGTA
ACCACAGACATATCTGAAATGGGGGCCAATTTCAGAGCTGGGAGAGTGATAGACCCCAGGAGATGCCTCA
AGCCAGTTATCCTAACAGATGGGCCAGAGAGAGTTATTCTAGCAGGTCCAATCCCAGTAACTCCAGCAAG
TGCCGCTCAGAGAAGAGGGCGAATAGGTAGGAATCCAGCACAAGAAGATGACCAATACGTTTTCTCCGGA
GACCCACTAAAGAATGATGAAGATCATGCCCACTGGACAGAAGCGAAGATGTTGCTTGACAATATCTACA
CCCCTGAAGGGATAATTCCAACATTGTTTGGTCCGGAAAGGGAAAAAACCCAAGCCATTGATGGAGAGTT
TCGCCTCAGAGGGGAACAAAGGAAGACTTTTGTGGAATTAATGAGGAGAGGAGACCTTCCGGTGTGGCTG
AGCTACAAGGTAGCTTCTGCCGGTATCTCTTACAAAGACCGAGAATGGTGCTTCACAGGGGAAAGGAACA
ACCAAATTTTAGAAGAAAACATGGAGGTTGAAATCTGGACTAGAGAGGGAGAAAAGAAAAAACTAAGGCC
AAAATGGTTAGATGCACGTGTGTACGCTGACCCCATGGCTTTGAAGGATTTCAAGGAGTTTGCCAGTGGA
AGAAAG
